Addgene plasmid #183922: SNAPtag-LacI
Purpose: Lac repressor labeled with SNAPtag; can be used to label lacO sites
Depositing lab: Karsten Rippe. Depositing organization: Deutsches Krebsforschungszentrum (DKFZ). Publication: Transcription activation is enhanced by multivalent interactions independent of phase separation. Trojanowski J, Frank L, Rademacher A, Mucke N, Grigaitis P, Rippe K. Mol Cell. 2022 May 4. pii: S1097-2765(22)00328-8. doi: 10.1016/j.molcel.2022.04.017. PubMed 35537448.
Backbone
  Vector backbone: pSNAPf
  Backbone manufacturer: NEB
  Vector type: Mammalian Expression
  Selectable markers: Neomycin (select with G418)
Growth in bacteria
  Bacterial resistance: Ampicillin, 100 μg/mL
  Growth temperature: 37°C
  Growth strain: DH5alpha
  Copy number: High Copy
Gene/Insert
  Gene/Insert name: SNAPtag-LacI
  Species: Synthetic
  Mutation: none
  Entrez Gene: lacI (a.k.a. O3K_19750)
  Promoter: CMV
  Cloning method: Restriction Enzyme; 5′ cloning site Unknown (unknown if destroyed)
Terms and licenses: Academic/Nonprofit Terms; Industry Terms: Not Available to Industry
How to cite: SNAPtag-LacI was a gift from Karsten Rippe (Addgene plasmid # 183922 ; http://n2t.net/addgene:183922 ; RRID:Addgene_183922)
