[The description below was written by a language model from this plasmid's Addgene catalogue record and pLannotate feature annotations shown in this document.]
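Description:
SNAPtag-LacI is a mammalian expression plasmid of about 6.9 kb built on the commercial pSNAPf backbone. It encodes the E. coli lac repressor fused to the C-terminal side of the fast-reacting SNAP-tag. In bacteria it is maintained at high copy through a ColE1/pUC-type origin and selected with ampicillin via the β-lactamase gene and its own promoter. Backbone remnants annotated in the sequence include a bom fragment, a lac promoter/operator with CAP binding site, and a short lacI fragment. These lie outside the expression cassette.

Expression is driven by the CMV immediate early enhancer and promoter, and a T7 promoter sits just upstream of the coding region. The SNAP-tag reading frame, an O6-alkylguanine-DNA-alkyltransferase variant that reacts covalently with benzylguanine derivatives, is followed after a short gap by the lacI coding sequence; the record lists no mutations. Downstream lie a chimeric intron, an EMCV IRES and the NeoR/KanR gene, with SV40 polyadenylation signals terminating the unit. This layout indicates a bicistronic transcript in which G418 resistance is translated from the same mRNA as the fusion protein, linking drug selection in mammalian cells to SNAPtag-LacI expression. A very short match to a truncated HIV-1 LTR near the promoter is probably an annotation artefact rather than a functional viral element.

The stated purpose is to label lacO sites. The LacI moiety binds lac operator sequences, and the SNAP-tag allows covalent attachment of a benzylguanine-coupled fluorophore or other substrate for visualisation. The associated publication concerns transcription activation and multivalent interactions.
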