Features (pLannotate 1.2.2; 20 found; start..end, strand, type, name):
     28..80      -  misc_feature   bom (fragment): basis of mobility region from pBR322
    235..614     +  enhancer       CMV enhancer: human cytomegalovirus immediate early enhancer
    615..818     +  promoter       CMV promoter: human cytomegalovirus (CMV) immediate early promoter
    814..847     +  LTR            5' LTR (truncated) (fragment): truncated 5' long terminal repeat (LTR) from HIV-1
    863..881     +  promoter       T7 promoter: promoter for bacteriophage T7 RNA polymerase
    969..1514    +  CDS            SNAP-tag®: human O6-alkylguanine-DNA-alkyltransferase variant that forms covalent bonds with benzylguanine derivatives fast-reacting variant, optimized for mammalian expression
   1533..2597    +  CDS            lacI: lac repressor; lacI; The lac repressor binds to the lac operator to inhibit transcription in E. coli. This inhibition can be relieved by adding lactose or isopropyl-β-D-thiogalactopyranoside (IPTG).
   2678..2907    +  intron         chimeric intron: chimera between introns from adenovirus and immunoglobulin heavy chain genes
   3091..3553    +  misc_feature   IRES: internal ribosome entry site (IRES) of the encephalomyocarditis virus (EMCV)
   3589..4392    +  CDS            NeoR/KanR: aminoglycoside phosphotransferase from Tn5; aph(3')-II (or nptII); confers resistance to neomycin, kanamycin, and G418 (Geneticin®)
   4415..4499    +  CDS            large T antigen (fragment): large T antigen from SV40 (simian virus 40)
   4522..4643    +  polyA_signal   SV40 poly(A) signal: SV40 polyadenylation signal
   4654..4705    +  polyA_signal   SV40 poly(A) signal (fragment): SV40 polyadenylation signal
   4769..4785    -  protein_bind   lac operator: The lac repressor binds to the lac operator to inhibit transcription in E. coli. This inhibition can be relieved by adding lactose or isopropyl-β-D-thiogalactopyranoside (IPTG). lac repressor encoded by lacI
   4793..4823    -  promoter       lac promoter: promoter for the E. coli lac operon
   4838..4859    -  protein_bind   CAP binding site: CAP binding activates transcription in the presence of cAMP. E. coli catabolite activator protein
   4872..4964    -  CDS            lacI (fragment): lac repressor; lacI; The lac repressor binds to the lac operator to inhibit transcription in E. coli. This inhibition can be relieved by adding lactose or isopropyl-β-D-thiogalactopyranoside (IPTG).
   5147..5735    -  rep_origin     ori: high-copy-number ColE1/pMB1/pBR322/pUC origin of replication
   5906..6766    -  CDS            AmpR: β-lactamase; bla; confers resistance to ampicillin, carbenicillin, and related antibiotics
   6767..6871    -  promoter       AmpR promoter: bla
>Addgene plasmid #183922 | SNAPtag-LacI | addgene full sequence | sequence record 364199 | Addgene NGS Result
GACGGATCGGGAGATCTCCCGATCCCCTATGGTGCACTCTCAGTACAATCTGCTCTGATGCCGCATAGTT
AAGCCAGTATCTGCTCCCTGCTTGTGTGTTGGAGGTCGCTGAGTAGTGCGCGAGCAAAATTTAAGCTACA
ACAAGGCAAGGCTTGACCGACAATTGCATGAAGAATCTGCTTAGGGTTAGGCGTTTTGCGCTGCTTCGCG
ATGTACGGGCCAGATATACGCGTTGACATTGATTATTGACTAGTTATTAATAGTAATCAATTACGGGGTC
ATTAGTTCATAGCCCATATATGGAGTTCCGCGTTACATAACTTACGGTAAATGGCCCGCCTGGCTGACCG
CCCAACGACCCCCGCCCATTGACGTCAATAATGACGTATGTTCCCATAGTAACGCCAATAGGGACTTTCC
ATTGACGTCAATGGGTGGAGTATTTACGGTAAACTGCCCACTTGGCAGTACATCAAGTGTATCATATGCC
AAGTACGCCCCCTATTGACGTCAATGACGGTAAATGGCCCGCCTGGCATTATGCCCAGTACATGACCTTA
TGGGACTTTCCTACTTGGCAGTACATCTACGTATTAGTCATCGCTATTACCATGGTGATGCGGTTTTGGC
AGTACATCAATGGGCGTGGATAGCGGTTTGACTCACGGGGATTTCCAAGTCTCCACCCCATTGACGTCAA
TGGGAGTTTGTTTTGGCACCAAAATCAACGGGACTTTCCAAAATGTCGTAACAACTCCGCCCCATTGACG
CAAATGGGCGGTAGGCGTGTACGGTGGGAGGTCTATATAAGCAGAGCTCTCTGGCTAACTAGAGAACCCA
CTGCTTACTGGCTTATCGAAATTAATACGACTCACTATAGGGAGACCCAAGCTTGGTACCGAGCTCGGAT
CGTCGCTAGCGATATCGGCGCGCCAGCATTTAAATCTGTACAGACCGGTGAATTCACCATGGACAAAGAC
TGCGAAATGAAGCGCACCACCCTGGATAGCCCTCTGGGCAAGCTGGAACTGTCTGGGTGCGAACAGGGCC
TGCACCGTATCATCTTCCTGGGCAAAGGAACATCTGCCGCCGACGCCGTGGAAGTGCCTGCCCCAGCCGC
CGTGCTGGGCGGACCAGAGCCACTGATGCAGGCCACCGCCTGGCTCAACGCCTACTTTCACCAGCCTGAG
GCCATCGAGGAGTTCCCTGTGCCAGCCCTGCACCACCCAGTGTTCCAGCAGGAGAGCTTTACCCGCCAGG
TGCTGTGGAAACTGCTGAAAGTGGTGAAGTTCGGAGAGGTCATCAGCTACAGCCACCTGGCCGCCCTGGC
CGGCAATCCCGCCGCCACCGCCGCCGTGAAAACCGCCCTGAGCGGAAATCCCGTGCCCATTCTGATCCCC
TGCCACCGGGTGGTGCAGGGCGACCTGGACGTGGGGGGCTACGAGGGCGGGCTCGCCGTGAAAGAGTGGC
TGCTGGCCCACGAGGGCCACAGACTGGGCAAGCCTGGGCTGGGTCCTGCAGGCGGATCCATGGTGAAACC
AGTAACGTTATACGATGTCGCAGAGTATGCCGGTGTCTCTTATCAGACCGTTTCCCGCGTGGTGAACCAG
GCCAGCCACGTTTCTGCGAAAACGCGGGAAAAAGTGGAAGCGGCGATGGCGGAGCTGAATTACATTCCCA
ACCGCGTGGCACAACAACTGGCGGGCAAACAGTCGTTGCTGATTGGCGTTGCCACCTCCAGTCTGGCCCT
GCACGCGCCGTCGCAAATTGTCGCGGCGATTAAATCTCGCGCCGATCAACTGGGTGCCAGCGTGGTGGTG
TCGATGGTAGAACGAAGCGGCGTCGAAGCCTGTAAAGCGGCGGTGCACAATCTTCTCGCGCAACGCGTCA
GTGGGCTGATCATTAACTATCCGCTGGATGACCAGGATGCCATTGCTGTGGAAGCTGCCTGCACTAATGT
TCCGGCGTTATTTCTTGATGTCTCTGACCAGACACCCATCAACAGTATTATTTTCTCCCATGAAGACGGT
ACGCGACTGGGCGTGGAGCATCTGGTCGCATTGGGTCACCAGCAAATCGCGCTGTTAGCGGGCCCATTAA
GTTCTGTCTCGGCGCGTCTGCGTCTGGCTGGCTGGCATAAATATCTCACTCGCAATCAAATTCAGCCGAT
AGCGGAACGGGAAGGCGACTGGAGTGCCATGTCCGGTTTTCAACAAACCATGCAAATGCTGAATGAGGGC
ATCGTTCCCACTGCGATGCTGGTTGCCAACGATCAGATGGCGCTGGGCGCAATGCGCGCCATTACCGAGT
CCGGGCTGCGCGTTGGTGCGGATATCTCGGTAGTGGGATACGACGATACCGAAGACAGCTCATGTTATAT
CCCGCCGTTAACCACCATCAAACAGGATTTTCGCCTGCTGGGGCAAACCAGCGTGGACCGCTTGCTGCAA
CTCTCTCAGGGCCAGGCGGTGAAGGGCAATCAGCTGTTGCCCGTCTCACTGGTGAAAAGAAAAACCACCC
TGGCGCCCAATACGCAAACCGCCTCTCCCCGCGCGTTGGCCGATTCATTAATGCAGCTGGCACGACAGGT
TTCCCGAAGCAGCCTGTGAGCGGCCGCATAGATAACTGATCCAGTGTGCTGGAATTAATTCGCTGTCTGC
GAGGGCCAGCTGTTGGGGTGAGTACTCCCTCTCAAAAGCGGGCATGACTTCTGCGCTAAGATTGTCAGTT
TCCAAAAACGAGGAGGATTTGATATTCACCTGGCCCGCGGTGATGCCTTTGAGGGTGGCCGCGTCCATCT
GGTCAGAAAAGACAATCTTTTTGTTGTCAAGCTTGAGGTGTGGCAGGCTTGAGATCTGGCCATACACTTG
AGTGACAATGACATCCACTTTGCCTTTCTCTCCACAGGTGTCCACTCCCAGGTCCAACTGCAGGTCGAGC
ATGCATCTAGGGCGGCCAATTCCGCCCCTCTCCCCCCCCCCCCTCTCCCTCCCCCCCCCCTAACGTTACT
GGCCGAAGCCGCTTGGAATAAGGCCGGTGTGCGTTTGTCTATATGTTATTTTCCACCATATTGCCGTCTT
TTGGCAATGTGAGGGCCCGGAAACCTGGCCCTGTCTTCTTGACGAGCATTCCTAGGGGTCTTTCCCCTCT
CGCCAAAGGAATGCAAGGTCTGTTGAATGTCGTGAAGGAAGCAGTTCCTCTGGAAGCTTCTTGAAGACAA
ACAACGTCTGTAGCGACCCTTTGCAGGCAGCGGAACCCCCCACCTGGCGACAGGTGCCTCTGCGGCCAAA
AGCCACGTGTATAAGATACACCTGCAAAGGCGGCACAACCCCAGTGCCACGTTGTGAGTTGGATAGTTGT
GGAAAGAGTCAAATGGCTCTCCTCAAGCGTATTCAACAAGGGGCTGAAGGATGCCCAGAAGGTACCCCAT
TGTATGGGATCTGATCTGGGGCCTCGGTGCACATGCTTTACATGTGTTTAGTCGAGGTTAAAAAAACGTC
TAGGCCCCCCGAACCACGGGGACGTGGTTTTCCTTTGAAAAACACGATGATAAGCTTGCCACAACCCGGG
ATAATTCCTGCAGCCAATATGGGATCGGCCATTGAACAAGATGGATTGCACGCAGGTTCTCCGGCCGCTT
GGGTGGAGAGGCTATTCGGCTATGACTGGGCACAACAGACAATCGGCTGCTCTGATGCCGCCGTGTTCCG
GCTGTCAGCGCAGGGGCGCCCGGTTCTTTTTGTCAAGACCGACCTGTCCGGTGCCCTGAATGAACTGCAG
GACGAGGCAGCGCGGCTATCGTGGCTGGCCACGACGGGCGTTCCTTGCGCAGCTGTGCTCGACGTTGTCA
CTGAAGCGGGAAGGGACTGGCTGCTATTGGGCGAAGTGCCGGGGCAGGATCTCCTGTCATCTCACCTTGC
TCCTGCCGAGAAAGTATCCATCATGGCTGATGCAATGCGGCGGCTGCATACGCTTGATCCGGCTACCTGC
CCATTCGACCACCAAGCGAAACATCGCATCGAGCGAGCACGTACTCGGATGGAAGCCGGTCTTGTCGATC
AGGATGATCTGGACGAAGAGCATCAGGGGCTCGCGCCAGCCGAACTGTTCGCCAGGCTCAAGGCGCGCAT
GCCCGACGGCGATGATCTCGTCGTGACCCATGGCGATGCCTGCTTGCCGAATATCATGGTGGAAAATGGC
CGCTTTTCTGGATTCATCGACTGTGGCCGGCTGGGTGTGGCGGACCGCTATCAGGACATAGCGTTGGCTA
CCCGTGATATTGCTGAAGAGCTTGGCGGCGAATGGGCTGACCGCTTCCTCGTGCTTTACGGTATCGCCGC
TCCCGATTCGCAGCGCATCGCCTTCTATCGCCTTCTTGACGAGTTCTTCTGAGGGGATCAATTCTCTAGA
TAACTGATCATAATCAGCCATACCACATTTGTAGAGGTTTTACTTGCTTTAAAAAACCTCCCACACCTCC
CCCTGAACCTGAAACATAAAATGAATGCAATTGTTGTTGTTAACTTGTTTATTGCAGCTTATAATGGTTA
CAAATAAAGCAATAGCATCACAAATTTCACAAATAAAGCATTTTTTTCACTGCATTCTAGTTGTGGTTTG
TCCAAACTCATCAATGTATCTTAACGCGTCGAGTGCATTCTAGTTGTGGTTTGTCCAAACTCATCAATGT
ATCTTATCATGTCTGTATACCGTCGACCTCTAGCTAGAGCTTGGCGTAATCATGGTCATAGCTGTTTCCT
GTGTGAAATTGTTATCCGCTCACAATTCCACACAACATACGAGCCGGAAGCATAAAGTGTAAAGCCTGGG
GTGCCTAATGAGTGAGCTAACTCACATTAATTGCGTTGCGCTCACTGCCCGCTTTCCAGTCGGGAAACCT
GTCGTGCCAGCTGCATTAATGAATCGGCCAACGCGCGGGGAGAGGCGGTTTGCGTATTGGGCGCTCTTCC
GCTTCCTCGCTCACTGACTCGCTGCGCTCGGTCGTTCGGCTGCGGCGAGCGGTATCAGCTCACTCAAAGG
CGGTAATACGGTTATCCACAGAATCAGGGGATAACGCAGGAAAGAACATGTGAGCAAAAGGCCAGCAAAA
GGCCAGGAACCGTAAAAAGGCCGCGTTGCTGGCGTTTTTCCATAGGCTCCGCCCCCCTGACGAGCATCAC
AAAAATCGACGCTCAAGTCAGAGGTGGCGAAACCCGACAGGACTATAAAGATACCAGGCGTTTCCCCCTG
GAAGCTCCCTCGTGCGCTCTCCTGTTCCGACCCTGCCGCTTACCGGATACCTGTCCGCCTTTCTCCCTTC
GGGAAGCGTGGCGCTTTCTCATAGCTCACGCTGTAGGTATCTCAGTTCGGTGTAGGTCGTTCGCTCCAAG
CTGGGCTGTGTGCACGAACCCCCCGTTCAGCCCGACCGCTGCGCCTTATCCGGTAACTATCGTCTTGAGT
CCAACCCGGTAAGACACGACTTATCGCCACTGGCAGCAGCCACTGGTAACAGGATTAGCAGAGCGAGGTA
TGTAGGCGGTGCTACAGAGTTCTTGAAGTGGTGGCCTAACTACGGCTACACTAGAAGAACAGTATTTGGT
ATCTGCGCTCTGCTGAAGCCAGTTACCTTCGGAAAAAGAGTTGGTAGCTCTTGATCCGGCAAACAAACCA
CCGCTGGTAGCGGTGGTTTTTTTGTTTGCAAGCAGCAGATTACGCGCAGAAAAAAAGGATCTCAAGAAGA
TCCTTTGATCTTTTCTACGGGGTCTGACGCTCAGTGGAACGAAAACTCACGTTAAGGGATTTTGGTCATG
AGATTATCAAAAAGGATCTTCACCTAGATCCTTTTAAATTAAAAATGAAGTTTTAAATCAATCTAAAGTA
TATATGAGTAAACTTGGTCTGACAGTTACCAATGCTTAATCAGTGAGGCACCTATCTCAGCGATCTGTCT
ATTTCGTTCATCCATAGTTGCCTGACTCCCCGTCGTGTAGATAACTACGATACGGGAGGGCTTACCATCT
GGCCCCAGTGCTGCAATGATACCGCGAGACCCACGCTCACCGGCTCCAGATTTATCAGCAATAAACCAGC
CAGCCGGAAGGGCCGAGCGCAGAAGTGGTCCTGCAACTTTATCCGCCTCCATCCAGTCTATTAATTGTTG
CCGGGAAGCTAGAGTAAGTAGTTCGCCAGTTAATAGTTTGCGCAACGTTGTTGCCATTGCTACAGGCATC
GTGGTGTCACGCTCGTCGTTTGGTATGGCTTCATTCAGCTCCGGTTCCCAACGATCAAGGCGAGTTACAT
GATCCCCCATGTTGTGCAAAAAAGCGGTTAGCTCCTTCGGTCCTCCGATCGTTGTCAGAAGTAAGTTGGC
CGCAGTGTTATCACTCATGGTTATGGCAGCACTGCATAATTCTCTTACTGTCATGCCATCCGTAAGATGC
TTTTCTGTGACTGGTGAGTACTCAACCAAGTCATTCTGAGAATAGTGTATGCGGCGACCGAGTTGCTCTT
GCCCGGCGTCAATACGGGATAATACCGCGCCACATAGCAGAACTTTAAAAGTGCTCATCATTGGAAAACG
TTCTTCGGGGCGAAAACTCTCAAGGATCTTACCGCTGTTGAGATCCAGTTCGATGTAACCCACTCGTGCA
CCCAACTGATCTTCAGCATCTTTTACTTTCACCAGCGTTTCTGGGTGAGCAAAAACAGGAAGGCAAAATG
CCGCAAAAAAGGGAATAAGGGCGACACGGAAATGTTGAATACTCATACTCTTCCTTTTTCAATATTATTG
AAGCATTTATCAGGGTTATTGTCTCATGAGCGGATACATATTTGAATGTATTTAGAAAAATAAACAAATA
GGGGTTCCGCGCACATTTCCCCGAAAAGTGCCACCTGACGTC
